>Addgene plasmid #236386 | pHAGE-IRES-puro-NLS-HyperdLbCas12a-NLS-3xFlag | addgene full sequence | sequence record 478975 | Addgene NGS Result
TGGAAGGGCTAATTCACTCCCAAAGAAGACAAGATATCCTTGATCTGTGGATCTACCACACACAAGGCTA
CTTCCCTGATTAGCAGAACTACACACCAGGGCCAGGGGTCAGATATCCACTGACCTTTGGATGGTGCTAC
AAGCTAGTACCAGTTGAGCCAGATAAGGTAGAAGAGGCCAATAAAGGAGAGAACACCAGCTTGTTACACC
CTGTGAGCCTGCATGGGATGGATGACCCGGAGAGAGAAGTGTTAGAGTGGAGGTTTGACAGCCGCCTAGC
ATTTCATCACGTGGCCCGAGAGCTGCATCCGGAGTACTTCAAGAACTGCTGATATCGAGCTTGCTACAAG
GGACTTTCCGCTGGGGACTTTCCAGGGAGGCGTGGCCTGGGCGGGACTGGGGAGTGGCGAGCCCTCAGAT
CCTGCATATAAGCAGCTGCTTTTTGCCTGTACTGGGTCTCTCTGGTTAGACCAGATCTGAGCCTGGGAGC
TCTCTGGCTAACTAGGGAACCCACTGCTTAAGCCTCAATAAAGCTTGCCTTGAGTGCTTCAAGTAGTGTG
TGCCCGTCTGTTGTGTGACTCTGGTAACTAGAGATCCCTCAGACCCTTTTAGTCAGTGTGGAAAATCTCT
AGCAGTGGCGCCCGAACAGGGACTTGAAAGCGAAAGGGAAACCAGAGGAGCTCTCTCGACGCAGGACTCG
GCTTGCTGAAGCGCGCACGGCAAGAGGCGAGGGGCGGCGACTGGTGAGTACGCCAAAAATTTTGACTAGC
GGAGGCTAGAAGGAGAGAGATGGGTGCGAGAGCGTCAGTATTAAGCGGGGGAGAATTAGATCGCGATGGG
AAAAAATTCGGTTAAGGCCAGGGGGAAAGAAAAAATATAAATTAAAACATATAGTATGGGCAAGCAGGGA
GCTAGAACGATTCGCAGTTAATCCTGGCCTGTTAGAAACATCAGAAGGCTGTAGACAAATACTGGGACAG
CTACAACCATCCCTTCAGACAGGATCAGAAGAACTTAGATCATTATATAATACAGTAGCAACCCTCTATT
GTGTGCATCAAAGGATAGAGATAAAAGACACCAAGGAAGCTTTAGACAAGATAGAGGAAGAGCAAAACAA
AAGTAAGACCACCGCACAGCAAGCGGCCGGCCGCTGATCTTCAGACCTGGAGGAGGAGATATGAGGGACA
ATTGGAGAAGTGAATTATATAAATATAAAGTAGTAAAAATTGAACCATTAGGAGTAGCACCCACCAAGGC
AAAGAGAAGAGTGGTGCAGAGAGAAAAAAGAGCAGTGGGAATAGGAGCTTTGTTCCTTGGGTTCTTGGGA
GCAGCAGGAAGCACTATGGGCGCAGCGTCAATGACGCTGACGGTACAGGCCAGACAATTATTGTCTGGTA
TAGTGCAGCAGCAGAACAATTTGCTGAGGGCTATTGAGGCGCAACAGCATCTGTTGCAACTCACAGTCTG
GGGCATCAAGCAGCTCCAGGCAAGAATCCTGGCTGTGGAAAGATACCTAAAGGATCAACAGCTCCTGGGG
ATTTGGGGTTGCTCTGGAAAACTCATTTGCACCACTGCTGTGCCTTGGAATGCTAGTTGGAGTAATAAAT
CTCTGGAACAGATTTGGAATCACACGACCTGGATGGAGTGGGACAGAGAAATTAACAATTACACAAGCTT
AATACACTCCTTAATTGAAGAATCGCAAAACCAGCAAGAAAAGAATGAACAAGAATTATTGGAATTAGAT
AAATGGGCAAGTTTGTGGAATTGGTTTAACATAACAAATTGGCTGTGGTATATAAAATTATTCATAATGA
TAGTAGGAGGCTTGGTAGGTTTAAGAATAGTTTTTGCTGTACTTTCTATAGTGAATAGAGTTAGGCAGGG
ATATTCACCATTATCGTTTCAGACCCACCTCCCAACCCCGAGGGGACCCGACAGGCCCGAAGGAATAGAA
GAAGAAGGTGGAGAGAGAGACAGAGACAGATCCATTCGATTAGTGAACGGATCTCGACGGTATCGCCGAA
TTCACAAATGGCAGTATTCATCCACAATTTTAAAAGAAAAGGGGGGATTGGGGGGTACAGTGCAGGGGAA
AGAATAGTAGACATAATAGCAACAGACATACAAACTAAAGAATTACAAAAACAAATTACAAAAATTCAAA
ATTTTCGGGTTTATTACAGGGACAGCAGAGATCCAGTTTGGACTAGTCGTGAGGCTCCGGTGCCCGTCAG
TGGGCAGAGCGCACATCGCCCACAGTCCCCGAGAAGTTGGGGGGAGGGGTCGGCAATTGAACCGGTGCCT
AGAGAAGGTGGCGCGGGGTAAACTGGGAAAGTGATGTCGTGTACTGGCTCCGCCTTTTTCCCGAGGGTGG
GGGAGAACCGTATATAAGTGCAGTAGTCGCCGTGAACGTTCTTTTTCGCAACGGGTTTGCCGCCAGAACA
CAGGTAAGTGCCGTGTGTGGTTCCCGCGGGCCTGGCCTCTTTACGGGTTATGGCCCTTGCGTGCCTTGAA
TTACTTCCACCTGGCTGCAGTACGTGATTCTTGATCCCGAGCTTCGGGTTGGAAGTGGGTGGGAGAGTTC
GAGGCCTTGCGCTTAAGGAGCCCCTTCGCCTCGTGCTTGAGTTGAGGCCTGGCCTGGGCGCTGGGGCCGC
CGCGTGCGAATCTGGTGGCACCTTCGCGCCTGTCTCGCTGCTTTCGATAAGTCTCTAGCCATTTAAAATT
TTTGATGACCTGCTGCGACGCTTTTTTTCTGGCAAGATAGTCTTGTAAATGCGGGCCAAGATCTGCACAC
TGGTATTTCGGTTTTTGGGGCCGCGGGCGGCGACGGGGCCCGTGCGTCCCAGCGCACATGTTCGGCGAGG
CGGGGCCTGCGAGCGCGGCCACCGAGAATCGGACGGGGGTAGTCTCAAGCTGGCCGGCCTGCTCTGGTGC
CTGGCCTCGCGCCGCCGTGTATCGCCCCGCCCTGGGCGGCAAGGCTGGCCCGGTCGGCACCAGTTGCGTG
AGCGGAAAGATGGCCGCTTCCCGGCCCTGCTGCAGGGAGCTCAAAATGGAGGACGCGGCGCTCGGGAGAG
CGGGCGGGTGAGTCACCCACACAAAGGAAAAGGGCCTTTCCGTCCTCAGCCGTCGCTTCATGTGACTCCA
CGGAGTACCGGGCGCCGTCCAGGCACCTCGATTAGTTCTCGAGCTTTTGGAGTACGTCGTCTTTAGGTTG
GGGGGAGGGGTTTTATGCGATGGAGTTTCCCCACACTGAGTGGGTGGAGACTGAAGTTAGGCCAGCTTGG
CACTTGATGTAATTCTCCTTGGAATTTGCCCTTTTTGAGTTTGGATCTTGGTTCATTCTCAAGCCTCAGA
CAGTGGTTCAAAGTTTTTTTCTTCCATTTCAGGTGTCGTGAAGCGGCCGCATGAAGCGACCTGCCGCCAC
AAAGAAGGCTGGACAGGCTAAGAAGAAGAAAGCTAGCTCAAAGCTGGAGAAATTCACCAACTGTTATAGC
CTGTCTAAGACCCTGCGCTTCAAGGCAATCCCAGTGGGCAAGACACAAGAGAACATTGACAACAAACGGC
TCCTGGTGGAGGATGAGAAGAGGGCTGAAGATTACAAGGGCGTTAAGAAGCTGCTGGATAGGTACTATCT
GTCATTCATCAACGATGTCCTCCACAGTATCAAGCTGAAGAATCTGAACAATTACATTTCTCTGTTCCGG
AAGAAGACACGGACCGAGAAGGAGAACAAAGAGCTGGAGAATCTGGAGATCAACCTGAGGAAAGAAATAG
CTAAGGCTTTCAAAGGGAACGAGGGTTACAAGTCCCTGTTCAAGAAAGACATTATCGAGACTATTCTGCC
TGAGTTCCTGGACGATAAAGATGAGATCGCCCTCGTCAATTCCTTCAATGGGTTTACCACAGCCTTTACC
GGCTTCTTCAGGAATAGAGAGAATATGTTCTCTGAAGAGGCCAAATCCACTAGCATCGCCTTTCGCTGCA
TAAACGAGAACCTGACTAGGTACATCAGCAATATGGACATCTTTGAGAAAGTCGATGCCATATTCGACAA
ACATGAGGTGCAGGAGATTAAGGAGAAGATCCTGAACTCAGATTACGATGTCGAAGATTTCTTCGAGGGA
GAGTTCTTCAACTTCGTGCTCACACAAGAGGGCATTAGGGTGTACAATGCAATCATTGGAGGGTTCGTGA
CAGAGAGTGGCGAGAAGATAAAGGGCCTGAACGAGTATATCAACCTCTACAACCAGAAAACCAAGCAGAA
ACTGCCTAAGTTCAAGCCACTGTACAAACAAGTGCTCTCAGATAGGGAAAGCCTGAGCTTCTACGGTAGG
GGGTATACATCAGATGAAGAAGTGCTCGAAGTGTTCCGCAACACCCTCAATAAGAACAGTGAAATCTTCT
CTTCAATCAAGAAGCTGGAGAAACTGTTCAAGAATTTCGATGAGTACTCCTCTGCCGGAATCTTTGTGAA
GAATGGCCCTGCAATATCCACTATTAGCAAAAGGATCTTTGGCGAGTGGAACGTTATCAGGGATAAGTGG
AATGCCGAGTACGATGATATTCATCTCAAGAAGAAAGCCGTGGTTACAGAGAAATACGAGGATGATAGAC
GCAAGAGCTTTAAGAAGATTGGTAGCTTCTCTCTCGAACAGCTGCAGGAGTACGCCGACGCTGACCTGTC
AGTCGTGGAGAAACTCAAGGAGATCATAATCCAGAAGGTGGATGAAATCTACAAAGTGTATGGAAGCTCT
GAGAAACTCTTCGATGCAGACTTTGTTCTGGAGAAGAGTCTGAAGAAGAACGACGCAGTGGTTGCTATCA
TGAAGGACCTGCTGGATTCTGTTAAGTCTTTCGAGAATTACATTAAGGCATTCTTTGGTGAAGGGAAGGA
GACAAATAGGGACGAGAGCTTCTATGGCGACTTTGTTCTGGCCTACGACATCCTCCTCAAGGTTGACCAC
ATCTATGACGCTATACGGAATTACGTTACCCAGAAGCCCTATAGCAAAGACAAGTTCAAGCTGTATTTCC
AGAATCCACAGTTTATGGGTGGGTGGGATAAAGACAAAGAAACAGATTACAGGGCCACTATCCTGCGGTA
CGGCAGCAAATACTATCTGGCTATCATGGATAAGAAGTACGCCAAATGCCTCCAGAAGATCGACAAGGAC
GACGTGAACGGTAACTACGAGAAGATCAATTACAAGCTCCTGCCAGGACCTAACAAGATGCTGCCCAAGG
TGTTCTTCTCCAAGAAATGGATGGCCTACTATAACCCAAGCGAGGACATTCAGAAGATATACAAGAATGG
GACATTCAAGAAGGGCGATATGTTCAACCTCAACGACTGCCACAAGCTGATTGATTTCTTCAAGGATAGC
ATTTCTCGCTATCCCAAGTGGTCTAATGCATACGATTTCAACTTCAGCGAGACTGAGAAGTACAAAGACA
TCGCTGGCTTCTACCGGGAGGTGGAAGAGCAAGGCTATAAGGTGTCATTCGAATCCGCTTCTAAGAAGGA
AGTGGATAAGCTCGTGGAAGAGGGTAAGCTGTACATGTTCCAGATATACAACAAAGACTTCAGCGATAAG
AGCCACGGCACTCCAAACCTCCATACTATGTATTTCAAGCTGCTGTTTGACGAGAACAACCACGGACAGA
TTAGGCTGTCAGGAGGCGCAGAACTCTTCATGCGCAGAGCTTCACTGAAGAAGGAGGAACTCGTTGTCCA
CCCAGCCAATAGCCCTATAGCCAATAAGAATCCAGACAATCCTAAGAAAACCACTACTCTGTCTTACGAT
GTGTATAAGGATAAGAGATTCTCTGAAGATCAGTACGAACTGCACATACCCATTGCCATTAACAAGTGCC
CTAAGAACATCTTCAAGATTAACACAGAGGTTAGAGTGCTCCTGAAACACGACGATAACCCTTATGTTAT
AGGCATTGCTCGCGGAGAGAGAAACCTGCTGTACATCGTCGTGGTGGACGGCAAAGGCAACATCGTGGAA
CAGTACAGTCTCAATGAAATCATTAACAATTTCAACGGAATCCGCATTAAGACCGACTACCATTCTCTCC
TCGACAAGAAGGAGAAAGAAAGGTTCGAAGCAAGACAGAATTGGACAAGTATAGAGAATATCAAAGAACT
GAAGGCTGGGTACATCTCTCAGGTTGTGCACAAGATATGTGAGCTGGTGGAGAAGTACGACGCTGTTATC
GCCCTCGCGGACCTGAATAGCGGCTTCAAGAACTCCAGGGTGAAGGTGGAGAAGCAGGTGTATCAGAAGT
TCGAGAAGATGCTGATCGACAAGCTCAACTATATGGTGGACAAGAAATCCAATCCTTGCGCTACTGGTGG
AGCCCTGAAGGGCTATCAAATCACCAATAAGTTCGAATCTTTCAAGTCTATGAGCACCCAGAATGGCTTC
ATCTTCTACATACCCGCATGGCTGACATCCAAGATTGATCCCTCTACCGGATTTGTTAATCTGCTCAAGA
CTAAGTACACCTCTATTGCTGACTCAAAGAAGTTCATATCATCATTTGACCGCATCATGTACGTGCCAGA
AGAGGACCTGTTCGAGTTTGCCCTGGATTACAAGAATTTCTCTCGGACTGACGCCGACTACATCAAGAAG
TGGAAGCTCTACTCTTATGGTAATCGGATTCGCATATTCCGCAATCCCAAGAAGAATAACGTGTTCGATT
GGGAGGAAGTTTGCCTCACCAGCGCTTACAAGGAGCTGTTCAATAAGTATGGGATTAACTACCAGCAGGG
CGACATAAGAGCCCTGCTGTGCGAACAATCTGATAAGGCATTCTATTCCTCTTTCATGGCACTGATGTCA
CTGATGCTGCAAATGCGCAATTCCATCACCGGAAGAACAGACGTGGCCTTTCTGATCTCTCCTGTCAAGA
ACTCAGATGGCATCTTCTACGATTCCCGCAACTATGAAGCACAGGAGAATGCTATCCTGCCTAAGAATGC
CGATGCAAATGGAGCCTATAACATCGCCAGAAAGGTCCTCTGGGCCATAGGACAATTCAAGAAAGCTGAA
GATGAGAAGCTGGACAAGGTGAAGATCGCCATTTCAAACAAAGAGTGGCTCGAATATGCTCAGACCTCAG
TGAAGCATAGTCTAGAGGGGGGAGGAGGTAGTCATATGAAGCGACCTGCCGCCACAAAGAAGGCTGGACA
GGCTAAGAAGAAGAAACAACGCGTGCAGCTAAGCGACTACAAAGACCATGACGGTGATTATAAAGATCAT
GACATCGATTACAAGGATGACGATGACAAGTAAGGATCCCTCCCCCCCCCCTAACGTTACTGGCCGAAGC
CGCTTGGAATAAGGCCGGTGTGCGTTTGTCTATATGTTATTTTCCACCATATTGCCGTCTTTTGGCAATG
TGAGGGCCCGGAAACCTGGCCCTGTCTTCTTGACGAGCATTCCTAGGGGTCTTTCCCCTCTCGCCAAAGG
AATGCAAGGTCTGTTGAATGTCGTGAAGGAAGCAGTTCCTCTGGAAGCTTCTTGAAGACAAACAACGTCT
GTAGCGACCCTTTGCAGGCAGCGGAACCCCCCACCTGGCGACAGGTGCCTCTGCGGCCAAAAGCCACGTG
TATAAGATACACCTGCAAAGGCGGCACAACCCCAGTGCCACGTTGTGAGTTGGATAGTTGTGGAAAGAGT
CAAATGGCTCTCCTCAAGCGTATTCAACAAGGGGCTGAAGGATGCCCAGAAGGTACCCCATTGTATGGGA
TCTGATCTGGGGCCTCGGTGCACATGCTTTACATGTGTTTAGTCGAGGTTAAAAAAACGTCTAGGCCCCC
CGAACCACGGGGACGTGGTTTTCCTTTGAAAAACACGATGATAAGGATCCACCGGAGCTTACCATGACCG
AGTACAAGCCCACGGTGCGCCTCGCCACCCGCGACGACGTCCCCAGGGCCGTACGCACCCTCGCCGCCGC
GTTCGCCGACTACCCCGCCACGCGCCACACCGTCGATCCGGACCGCCACATCGAGCGGGTCACCGAGCTG
CAAGAACTCTTCCTCACGCGCGTCGGGCTCGACATCGGCAAGGTGTGGGTCGCGGACGACGGCGCCGCGG
TGGCGGTCTGGACCACGCCGGAGAGCGTCGAAGCGGGGGCGGTGTTCGCCGAGATCGGCCCGCGCATGGC
CGAGTTGAGCGGTTCCCGGCTGGCCGCGCAGCAACAGATGGAAGGCCTCCTGGCGCCGCACCGGCCCAAG
GAGCCCGCGTGGTTCCTGGCCACCGTCGGCGTCTCGCCCGACCACCAGGGCAAGGGTCTGGGCAGCGCCG
TCGTGCTCCCCGGAGTGGAGGCGGCCGAGCGCGCCGGGGTGCCCGCCTTCCTGGAGACCTCCGCGCCCCG
CAACCTCCCCTTCTACGAGCGGCTCGGCTTCACCGTCACCGCCGACGTCGAGGTGCCCGAAGGACCGCGC
ACCTGGTGCATGACCCGCAAGCCCGGTGCCTGACGCCCATCGATAGATCCTAATCAACCTCTGGATTACA
AAATTTGTGAAAGATTGACTGGTATTCTTAACTATGTTGCTCCTTTTACGCTATGTGGATACGCTGCTTT
AATGCCTTTGTATCATGCTATTGCTTCCCGTATGGCTTTCATTTTCTCCTCCTTGTATAAATCCTGGTTG
CTGTCTCTTTATGAGGAGTTGTGGCCCGTTGTCAGGCAACGTGGCGTGGTGTGCACTGTGTTTGCTGACG
CAACCCCCACTGGTTGGGGCATTGCCACCACCTGTCAGCTCCTTTCCGGGACTTTCGCTTTCCCCCTCCC
TATTGCCACGGCGGAACTCATCGCCGCCTGCCTTGCCCGCTGCTGGACAGGGGCTCGGCTGTTGGGCACT
GACAATTCCGTGGTGTTGTCGGGGAAATCATCGTCCTTTCCTTGGCTGCTCGCCTGTGTTGCCACCTGGA
TTCTGCGCGGGACGTCCTTCTGCTACGTCCCTTCGGCCCTCAATCCAGCGGACCTTCCTTCCCGCGGCCT
GCTGCCGGCTCTGCGGCCTCTTCCGCGTCTTCGCCTTCGCCCTCAGACGAGTCGGATCTCCCTTTGGGCC
GCCTCCCCGCCTGAGATCCTTTAAGACCAATGACTTACAAGGCAGCTGTAGATCTTAGCCACTTTTTAAA
AGAAAAGGGGGGACTGGAAGGGCTAATTCACTCCCAACGAAGACAAGATCTGCTTTTTGCTTGTACTGGG
TCTCTCTGGTTAGACCAGATCTGAGCCTGGGAGCTCTCTGGCTAACTAGGGAACCCACTGCTTAAGCCTC
AATAAAGCTTGCCTTGAGTGCTTCAAGTAGTGTGTGCCCGTCTGTTGTGTGACTCTGGTAACTAGAGATC
CCTCAGACCCTTTTAGTCAGTGTGGAAAATCTCTAGCAGTAGTAGTTCATGTCATCTTATTATTCAGTAT
TTATAACTTGCAAAGAAATGAATATCAGAGAGTGAGAGGCCCGGGTTAATTAAGGAAAGGGCTAGATCAT
TCTTGAAGACGAAAGGGCCTCGTGATACGCCTATTTTTATAGGTTAATGTCATGATAATAATGGTTTCTT
AGACGTCAGGTGGCACTTTTCGGGGAAATGTGCGCGGAACCCCTATTTGTTTATTTTTCTAAATACATTC
AAATATGTATCCGCTCATGAGACAATAACCCTGATAAATGCTTCAATAATATTGAAAAAGGAAGAGTATG
AGTATTCAACATTTCCGTGTCGCCCTTATTCCCTTTTTTGCGGCATTTTGCCTTCCTGTTTTTGCTCACC
CAGAAACGCTGGTGAAAGTAAAAGATGCTGAAGATCAGTTGGGTGCACGAGTGGGTTACATCGAACTGGA
TCTCAACAGCGGTAAGATCCTTGAGAGTTTTCGCCCCGAAGAACGTTTTCCAATGATGAGCACTTTTAAA
GTTCTGCTATGTGGCGCGGTATTATCCCGTGTTGACGCCGGGCAAGAGCAACTCGGTCGCCGCATACACT
ATTCTCAGAATGACTTGGTTGAGTACTCACCAGTCACAGAAAAGCATCTTACGGATGGCATGACAGTAAG
AGAATTATGCAGTGCTGCCATAACCATGAGTGATAACACTGCGGCCAACTTACTTCTGACAACGATCGGA
GGACCGAAGGAGCTAACCGCTTTTTTGCACAACATGGGGGATCATGTAACTCGCCTTGATCGTTGGGAAC
CGGAGCTGAATGAAGCCATACCAAACGACGAGCGTGACACCACGATGCCTGTAGCAATGGCAACAACGTT
GCGCAAACTATTAACTGGCGAACTACTTACTCTAGCTTCCCGGCAACAATTAATAGACTGGATGGAGGCG
GATAAAGTTGCAGGACCACTTCTGCGCTCGGCCCTTCCGGCTGGCTGGTTTATTGCTGATAAATCTGGAG
CCGGTGAGCGTGGGTCTCGCGGTATCATTGCAGCACTGGGGCCAGATGGTAAGCCCTCCCGTATCGTAGT
TATCTACACGACGGGGAGTCAGGCAACTATGGATGAACGAAATAGACAGATCGCTGAGATAGGTGCCTCA
CTGATTAAGCATTGGTAACTGTCAGACCAAGTTTACTCATATATACTTTAGATTGATTTAAAACTTCATT
TTTAATTTAAAAGGATCTAGGTGAAGATCCTTTTTGATAATCTCATGACCAAAATCCCTTAACGTGAGTT
TTCGTTCCACTGAGCGTCAGACCCCGTAGAAAAGATCAAAGGATCTTCTTGAGATCCTTTTTTTCTGCGC
GTAATCTGCTGCTTGCAAACAAAAAAACCACCGCTACCAGCGGTGGTTTGTTTGCCGGATCAAGAGCTAC
CAACTCTTTTTCCGAAGGTAACTGGCTTCAGCAGAGCGCAGATACCAAATACTGTTCTTCTAGTGTAGCC
GTAGTTAGGCCACCACTTCAAGAACTCTGTAGCACCGCCTACATACCTCGCTCTGCTAATCCTGTTACCA
GTGGCTGCTGCCAGTGGCGATAAGTCGTGTCTTACCGGGTTGGACTCAAGACGATAGTTACCGGATAAGG
CGCAGCGGTCGGGCTGAACGGGGGGTTCGTGCACACAGCCCAGCTTGGAGCGAACGACCTACACCGAACT
GAGATACCTACAGCGTGAGCTATGAGAAAGCGCCACGCTTCCCGAAGGGAGAAAGGCGGACAGGTATCCG
GTAAGCGGCAGGGTCGGAACAGGAGAGCGCACGAGGGAGCTTCCAGGGGGAAACGCCTGGTATCTTTATA
GTCCTGTCGGGTTTCGCCACCTCTGACTTGAGCGTCGATTTTTGTGATGCTCGTCAGGGGGGCGGAGCCT
ATGGAAAAACGCCAGCAACGCGGCCTTTTTACGGTTCCTGGCCTTTTGCTGGCCTTTTGCTCACATGTTC
TTTCCTGCGTTATCCCCTGATTCTGTGGATAACCGTATTACCGCCTTTGAGTGAGCTGATACCGCTCGCC
GCAGCCGAACGACCGAGCGCAGCGAGTCAGTGAGCGAGGAAGCGGAAGAGCGCCCAATACGCAAACCGCC
TCTCCCCGCGCGTTGGCCGATTCATTAATGCAGCAAGCTCATGGCTGACTAATTTTTTTTATTTATGCAG
AGGCCGAGGCCGCCTCGGCCTCTGAGCTATTCCAGAAGTAGTGAGGAGGCTTTTTTGGAGGCCTAGGCTT
TTGCAAAAAGCTCCCCGTGGCACGACAGGTTTCCCGACTGGAAAGCGGGCAGTGAGCGCAACGCAATTAA
TGTGAGTTAGCTCACTCATTAGGCACCCCAGGCTTTACACTTTATGCTTCCGGCTCGTATGTTGTGTGGA
ATTGTGAGCGGATAACAATTTCACACAGGAAACAGCTATGACATGATTACGAATTTCACAAATAAAGCAT
TTTTTTCACTGCATTCTAGTTGTGGTTTGTCCAAACTCATCAATGTATCTTATCATGTCTGGATCAACTG
GATAACTCAAGCTAACCAAAATCATCCCAAACTTCCCACCCCATACCCTATTACCACTGCCAATTACCTG
TGGTTTCATTTACTCTAAACCTGTGATTCCTCTGAATTATTTTCATTTTAAAGAAATTGTATTTGTTAAA
TATGTACTACAAACTTAGTAGT
Features (pLannotate 1.2.2; 24 found; start..end, strand, type, name):
    377..634     +  LTR            5' LTR (truncated): truncated 5' long terminal repeat (LTR) from HIV-1
    681..806     +  misc_feature   HIV-1 Ψ: packaging signal of human immunodeficiency virus type 1
    790..1128    +  CDS            HIV-1 gag (fragment): gag protein from human immunodeficiency virus 1; gag
   1303..1536    +  misc_feature   RRE: The Rev response element (RRE) of HIV-1 allows for Rev-dependent mRNA export from the nucleus to the cytoplasm.
   1913..2013    +  CDS            Rev (fragment): human immunodeficiency virus 1 (HIV-1) Rev protein; rev; enhances nuclear export of unspliced and incompletely spliced viral mRNAs
   2058..2175    +  misc_feature   cPPT/CTS: central polypurine tract and central termination sequence of HIV-1
   2223..3401    +  promoter       EF-1α promoter: strong constitutive promoter for human elongation factor EF-1α
   7245..7310    +  CDS            3xFLAG: three tandem FLAG® epitope tags, followed by an enterokinase cleavage site
   7422..7884    +  misc_feature   IRES: internal ribosome entry site (IRES) of the encephalomyocarditis virus (EMCV)
   7904..8503    +  CDS            PuroR: puromycin N-acetyltransferase; pac from Streptomyces alboniger; confers resistance to puromycin
   8522..9110    +  misc_feature   WPRE: woodchuck hepatitis virus posttranscriptional regulatory element
   9118..9183    +  CDS            nef (fragment): NEF_HV1Z2 - Experimental evidence at protein level: Swiss-Prot protein existence level 1. Extracellular Nef protein targets CD4(+) T-lymphocytes for apoptosis by interacting with CXCR4 surface receptors. From Human immunodeficiency virus type 1 group M subtype D (isolate Z2/CDC-Z34) (HIV-1).
   9185..9418    +  LTR            3' LTR (ΔU3): self-inactivating 3' long terminal repeat (LTR) from HIV-1
   9623..9727    +  promoter       AmpR promoter: bla
   9728..10588   +  CDS            AmpR: β-lactamase; bla; confers resistance to ampicillin, carbenicillin, and related antibiotics
  10759..11347   +  rep_origin     ori: high-copy-number ColE1/pMB1/pBR322/pUC origin of replication
  11530..11584   +  CDS            lacI (fragment): lac repressor; lacI; The lac repressor binds to the lac operator to inhibit transcription in E. coli. This inhibition can be relieved by adding lactose or isopropyl-β-D-thiogalactopyranoside (IPTG).
  11590..11683   +  rep_origin     SV40 ori (fragment): SV40 origin of replication
  11708..11745   +  CDS            lacI (fragment): lac repressor; lacI; The lac repressor binds to the lac operator to inhibit transcription in E. coli. This inhibition can be relieved by adding lactose or isopropyl-β-D-thiogalactopyranoside (IPTG).
  11758..11779   +  protein_bind   CAP binding site: CAP binding activates transcription in the presence of cAMP. E. coli catabolite activator protein
  11794..11824   +  promoter       lac promoter: promoter for the E. coli lac operon
  11828..11850   +  protein_bind   lac operator (fragment): The lac repressor binds to the lac operator to inhibit transcription in E. coli. This inhibition can be relieved by adding lactose or isopropyl-β-D-thiogalactopyranoside (IPTG). lac repressor encoded by lacI
  11882..11965   +  polyA_signal   SV40 poly(A) signal (fragment): SV40 polyadenylation signal
  12132..329     +  CDS            nef (fragment) (across the origin): NEF_HV1BR - Experimental evidence at protein level: Swiss-Prot protein existence level 1. Extracellular Nef protein targets CD4(+) T-lymphocytes for apoptosis by interacting with CXCR4 surface receptors (PubMed:14990729). From Human immunodeficiency virus type 1 group M subtype B (isolate BRU/LAI) (HIV-1).
