[The description below was written by a language model from this plasmid's Addgene catalogue record and pLannotate feature annotations shown in this document.]
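Description:
pHAGE-IRES-puro-NLS-HyperdLbCas12a-NLS-3xFlag is a 12.1 kb HIV-1-based lentiviral CRISPR vector built on the pHAGE-EF1a-IRES-puro backbone for overexpressing HyperdLbCas12a in human cells. It is propagated in E. coli as a high-copy plasmid through a ColE1/pUC-type origin and selected with ampicillin via the bla gene. The viral portion carries a truncated 5' LTR, the Ψ packaging signal with an adjoining gag fragment, the Rev response element for Rev-dependent nuclear export of the genomic RNA, the cPPT/CTS element, and a ΔU3 self-inactivating 3' LTR, so the integrated provirus lacks LTR promoter activity and expression depends on the internal promoter.

That internal promoter is the human EF-1α promoter, which drives a bicistronic transcript. The first cistron is the LbCas12a variant from Lachnospiraceae bacterium, which by the construct name is flanked by nuclear localization signals and followed by a C-terminal 3xFLAG tag. The automated feature table does not annotate the Cas12a coding region or the NLSs, leaving an unlabelled gap between the promoter and the 3xFLAG feature that presumably corresponds to them. The record lists four substitutions to arginine (D156R, D235R, E292R, D350R). The "d" in the name suggests a nuclease-inactive form, but no inactivating mutation is listed. Downstream, an EMCV IRES allows translation of puromycin N-acetyltransferase from the same mRNA, linking puromycin resistance to Cas12a expression, and a WPRE enhances transcript expression. The associated publication concerns CRISPR-array-mediated imaging of non-repetitive and multiplexed genomic loci in living cells, which fits use of this vector to make stable, puromycin-selected lines expressing the protein. No crRNA array or fluorescent reporter is annotated here.
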