Addgene plasmid #236386: pHAGE-IRES-puro-NLS-HyperdLbCas12a-NLS-3xFlag
Purpose: Overexpression of HyperdLbCas12a in human cells
Depositing lab: Ling-Ling Chen. Depositing organization: CAS Center for Excellence in Molecular Cell Science. Publication: CRISPR-array-mediated imaging of non-repetitive and multiplex genomic loci in living cells. Yang LZ, Min YH, Liu YX, Gao BQ, Liu XQ, Huang Y, Wang H, Yang L, Liu ZJ, Chen LL. Nat Methods. 2024 Sep;21(9):1646-1657. doi: 10.1038/s41592-024-02333-3. Epub 2024 Jul 4. PubMed 38965442.
Backbone
  Vector backbone: pHAGE-EF1a-IRES-puro
  Vector type: Lentiviral, CRISPR
Growth in bacteria
  Bacterial resistance: Ampicillin, 100 μg/mL
  Growth temperature: 37°C
  Growth strain: NEB Stable
  Copy number: High Copy
Gene/Insert
  Gene/Insert name: HyperdLbCas12a
  Species: Lachnospiraceae bacterium
  Mutation: D156R, D235R, E292R, D350R
  Cloning method: Ligation Independent Cloning
Terms and licenses: Academic/Nonprofit Terms; Industry Terms: Not Available to Industry
How to cite: pHAGE-IRES-puro-NLS-HyperdLbCas12a-NLS-3xFlag was a gift from Ling-Ling Chen (Addgene plasmid # 236386 ; http://n2t.net/addgene:236386 ; RRID:Addgene_236386)
